>Addgene plasmid #247924 | pFastBac1-His-GFP-RAD54L2 | addgene full sequence | sequence record 494845 | Addgene NGS Result
ATCATGGAGATAATTAAAATGATAACCATCTCGCAAATAAATAAGTATTTTACTGTTTTCGTAACAGTTT
TGTAATAAAAAAACCTATAAATATTCCGGATTATTCATACCGTCCCACCATCGGGCGCGGATCCCGGTCC
GAAGCGCGCGGAATTCAAAGGCCTACGTCGACGAGCTCACTAGTCGCATGCACCATCACCATCACCATGG
TTCTTCTGTGAGCAAGGGCGAGGAGCTGTTCACCGGGGTGGTGCCCATCCTGGTCGAGCTGGACGGCGAC
GTAAACGGCCACAAGTTCAGCGTGCGCGGCGAGGGCGAGGGCGATGCCACCAACGGCAAGCTGACCCTGA
AGTTCATCTGCACCACCGGCAAGCTGCCCGTGCCCTGGCCCACCCTCGTGACCACCCTGACCTACGGCGT
GCAGTGCTTCAGCCGCTACCCCGACCACATGAAGCAGCACGACTTCTTCAAGTCCGCCATGCCCGAAGGC
TACGTCCAGGAGCGCACCATCTCCTTCAAGGACGACGGCACCTACAAGACCCGCGCCGAGGTGAAGTTCG
AGGGCGACACCCTGGTGAACCGCATCGAGCTGAAGGGCATCGACTTCAAGGAGGACGGCAACATCCTGGG
GCACAAGCTGGAGTACAACTTCAACAGCCACAACGTCTATATCACGGCCGACAAGCAGAAGAACGGCATC
AAGGCGAACTTCAAGATCCGCCACAACGTCGAGGACGGCAGCGTGCAGCTCGCCGACCACTACCAGCAGA
ACACCCCCATCGGCGACGGCCCCGTGCTGCTGCCCGACAACCACTACCTGAGCACCCAGTCCAAGCTGAG
CAAAGACCCCAACGAGAAGCGCGATCACATGGTCCTGCTGGAGTTCGTGACCGCCGCCGGGATCACTCTC
GGCATGGACGAGCTGTACAAGGGGATCGAGGAAAACCTGTACTTCCAATCCTCAACAAGTTTGTACAAAA
AAGCAGGCTTCACCATGTCAGACGAATCTGCCTCAGGGAGCGATCCAGACCTGGACCCGGACGTGGAGCT
GGAGGATGCGGAAGAGGAGGAGGAGGAGGAGGAGGTGGCAGTGGAGGAGTGTGACAGGGATGATGAAGAA
GACCTGCTGGATGACCCATCCCTGGAAGGCATGTGTGGCACTGAGCATGCCCAGTTGGGAGAAGATGGGC
AGCAGCCGCCGCGGTGCACTTCAACTACCTCATCTCAGTCTGAGCCTTCAGAGCAGCTTAGGCGCCACCA
AGGCAAGAACCTAGCCTCCGAGGACCCCAAAAAGAAGAGAGCTCAGAAGCCCTCCCACATGAGAAGAAAC
ATACGAAAGCTACTCCGGGAGGATCAATTGGAGCCTGTTACCAAAGCAGCACAGCAAGAAGAGTTGGAAA
GAAGGAAGCGCCTGGAGCAGCAGAGGAAAGATTATGCAGCCCCTATTCCTACTGTTCCGCTGGAGTTCCT
CCCTGAGGAAATTGCTTTAAGGGCAAGTGACGGTCCCCAACTGCCTCCTCGGGTCTTGGCCCAGGAAGTC
ATTTGTTTGGACAGTAGCAGTGGCAGTGAGGATGAAAAAAGCAGTCGAGATGAGGTGATTGAACTGAGCT
CTGGAGAGGAGGACACTCTGCACATTGTGGACAGCAGTGAATCTGTCAGTGAAGATGATGAGGAAGAAGA
GAAGGGTGGCACCCATGTCAATGATGTCTTAAACCAGCGTGACGCCCTTGGGCGGGTCCTTGTCAACCTA
AACCACCCTCCAGAGGAGGAAAATGTCTTCCTTGCCCCACAGTTGGCACGGGCTGTGAAACCTCATCAGA
TTGGCGGGATCCGGTTCCTTTACGATAACCTAGTGGAGTCTCTGGAGAGGTTTAAGACCAGCAGTGGCTT
TGGCTGTATTCTGGCCCACAGCATGGGTCTGGGGAAAACTTTGCAAGTGATCTCTTTCATCGACGTCCTC
TTCCGCCACACGCCAGCCAAAACAGTCCTTGCCATTGTGCCGGTTAATACTCTTCAGAATTGGCTGGCAG
AGTTCAACATGTGGCTTCCACCTCCTGAAGCCCTCCCGGCTGACAACAAGCCTGAAGAAGTCCAGCCTCG
GTTCTTTAAAGTTCACATCTTGAATGATGAGCACAAGACGATGGCATCTCGTGCTAAAGTGATGGCTGAT
TGGGTGTCAGAGGGTGGCGTGCTGCTGATGGGGTACGAGATGTACAGACTCCTCACTCTGAAGAAATCAT
TTGCCACAGGTAGACCGAAGAAAACCAAGAAGCGTTCTCACCCAGTCATCATTGATCTAGATGAGGAAGA
TCGGCAGCAGGAGTTTCGGAGAGAGTTTGAGAAGGCTTTATGCCGCCCTGGCCCTGATGTAGTAATCTGT
GATGAGGGACACCGCATCAAAAACTGCCAGGCCAGCACCTCACAGGCTCTGAAGAATATCCGCTCTCGCC
GCCGGGTGGTGCTGACTGGGTACCCTCTGCAAAACAACCTCATTGAGTACTGGTGCATGGTGGACTTTGT
GCGCCCAGACTTCCTTGGCACCCGGCAGGAGTTCAGCAACATGTTTGAACGCCCTATCCTGAATGGGCAA
TGTATTGACAGCACACCTCAGGACGTCCGCCTCATGCGGTACCGGAGCCATGTCCTGCACAGTCTTCTGG
AGGGCTTTGTGCAGAGGAGAGGCCACACTGTGCTGAAGATTCATCTCCCTGCCAAGGAAGAAAATGTGAT
CCTTGTGCGGCTCTCCAAGATCCAGCGAGATTTGTATACACAGTTCATGGATCGCTTCCGGGACTGTGGT
AGCAGCGGTTGGCTGGGGCTGAACCCCCTTAAGGCATTCTGTGTGTGTTGCAAGATCTGGAATCACCCTG
ATGTGCTGTATGAAGCCCTTCAGAAGGAGAGCTTGGCCAATGAGCAGGACCTAGACGTGGAAGAACTTGG
CTCTGCAGGGACCAGTGCCCGCTGTCCACCACAGGGAACAAAAGGCAAGGGAGAGGATAGCACCTTGGCT
TCCTCGATGGGAGAGGCAACCAATAGCAAGTTCCTACAGGGCGTTGGCTTCAACCCTTTCCAGGAGCGAG
GCAACAACATTGTCACATATGAATGGGCCAAGGACCTTCTGACTAATTACCAGACTGGAGTCCTAGAAAA
CTCTCCCAAGATGGTACTGCTTTTCCACCTGATTGAGGAAAGTGTGAAGCTTGGGGACAAGATCCTTGTG
TTTAGCCAGAGTCTTTCCACCTTGGCTCTCATCGAGGAATTCCTTGGAAAACGAGAAGTACCCTGTCCAC
CTGGTACCGAGGGGCAAGGAGCACAGAAGTGGGTTCGAAACATCAGCTACTTCCGGCTAGATGGTAGCAC
CCCTGCCTTTGAGAGGGAGCGGCTTATTAATCAGTTCAATGATCCCAGCAACCTCACCACCTGGCTGTTC
CTTCTCTCTACAAGGGCCGGATGCTTGGGTGTGAATCTGATTGGTGCCAACCGAGTGGTGGTGTTTGATG
CTTCCTGGAACCCTTGCCATGATGCCCAGGCAGTATGTCGGGTATACCGTTATGGCCAGAAAAAGCCCTG
TTACATCTATCGCCTTGTGGCTGATTACACTCTAGAAAAGAAGATCTATGACCGTCAGATTTCCAAGCAG
GGCATGTCAGATCGGGTGGTGGATGATCTAAATCCAATGCTGAACTTCACACGGAAAGAGGTGGAAAACC
TACTGCACTTTGTTGAGAAGGAGCCAGCTCCCCAAGTTTCCTTGAACGTAAAGGGGATCAAGGAGTCAGT
CCTGCAACTGGCCTGTCTGAAGTACCCTCACCTCATCACCAAGGAGCCTTTCGAGCATGAGTCATTGCTC
TTGAACCGAAAGGATCACAAGCTAACCAAGGCTGAGAAAAAAGCAGCAAAGAAAAGCTATGAGGAAGACA
AACGCACATCAGTCCCCTATACCCGCCCATCGTATGCGCAGTATTACCCTGCCAGCGATCAGAGCCTGAC
CAGCATCCCCGCCTTCAGCCAGAGAAACTGGCAGCCAACTTTGAAGGGTGATGAAAAGCCTGTGGCCAGT
GTTCGTCCTGTGCAGTCCACCCCCATCCCCATGATGCCCCGGCATGTCCCATTGGGAGGAAGTGTAAGCT
CTGCCTCCAGCACAAATCCATCCATGAACTTTCCCATCAACTACTTGCAGCGTGCAGGAGTCCTTGTGCA
GAAGGTGGTCACCACGACAGATATTGTTATTCCTGGACTCAACAGCTCCACAGATGTACAGGCAAGAATT
AATGCTGGTGAGAGCATCCACATCATCCGTGGGACAAAAGGGACGTACATCCGTACCAGTGATGGACGGA
TCTTTGCTGTCCGGGCAACTGGCAAACCAAAGGTTCCTGAAGATGGTCGGATGGCTGCCTCAGGTTCCCA
GGGACCTTCTTGCGAGTCCACAAGCAACGGCAGACACAGTGCCTCATCACCCAAAGCCCCCGACCCTGAG
GGGCTGGCCAGGCCCGTCTCTCCTGACAGCCCAGAGATCATCAGTGAGCTTCAGCAGTATGCAGATGTGG
CTGCTGCCCGGGAATCCCGTCAGAGCTCCCCAAGCACCAATGCCGCCCTGCCTGGCCCCCCGGCCCAACT
TATGGACAGCAGTGCTGTTCCCGGGACAGCTCTCGGAACTGAGCCTCGACTAGGGGGTCATTGCCTCAAT
AGTTCCCTCTTGGTGACTGGCCAGCCCTGTGGTGACAGGCACCCAGTGCTGGACTTAAGGGGCCACAAGC
GAAAGTTGGCCACACCACCTGCTGCCCAGGAGTCATCCCGCCGGCGGTCCAGGAAGGGTCATCTGCCAGC
CCCCGTGCAGCCGTATGAACACGGGTATCCAGTCTCTGGCGGGTTTGCCATGCCACCCGTCTCCTTAAAC
CATAACCTCACCACCCCCTTCACCTCCCAGGCTGGGGAGAACTCCCTGTTTATGGGCAGTACCCCCTCCT
ACTACCAGCTGTCCAATTTGCTGGCAGATGCCCGCCTGGTGTTTCCAGTGACTACTGACCCTCTGGTGCC
AGCAGGCCCCGTCAGTTCCTCTTCCACGGCTACCTCAGTCACTGCCAGCAACCCCTCCTTCATGCTCAAC
CCTTCTGTGCCAGGGATACTACCCAGCTATTCACTCCCATTCTCACAGCCACTCCTGTCCGAGCCGAGGA
TGTTTGCGCCTTTTCCTTCCCCTGTCTTGCCCAGCAACCTTTCGCGGGGCATGTCTATCTATCCAGGCTA
CATGTCCCCACATGCAGGCTACCCAGCTGGTGGCCTCCTACGGTCCCAGGTGCCTCCATTTGACTCTCAT
GAGGTTGCCGAGGTTGGGTTCAGCTCCAATGATGATGAGGATAAAGACGATGATGTGATAGAGGTCACTG
GGAAACACCCAGCTTTCTTGTACAAAGTGGTTGATATCGGTAAGCCTATCCCTAACCCTCTCCTCGGTCT
CGATTCTACGTAGGGCATGCGGTACCAAGCTTGTCGAGAAGTACTAGAGGATCATAATCAGCCATACCAC
ATTTGTAGAGGTTTTACTTGCTTTAAAAAACCTCCCACACCTCCCCCTGAACCTGAAACATAAAATGAAT
GCAATTGTTGTTGTTAACTTGTTTATTGCAGCTTATAATGGTTACAAATAAAGCAATAGCATCACAAATT
TCACAAATAAAGCATTTTTTTCACTGCATTCTAGTTGTGGTTTGTCCAAACTCATCAATGTATCTTATCA
TGTCTGGATCTGATCACTGCTTGAGCCTAGGAGATCCGAACCAGATAAGTGAAATCTAGTTCCAAACTAT
TTTGTCATTTTTAATTTTCGTATTAGCTTACGACGCTACACCCAGTTCCCATCTATTTTGTCACTCTTCC
CTAAATAATCCTTAAAAACTCCATTTCCACCCCTCCCAGTTCCCAACTATTTTGTCCGCCCACAGCGGGG
CATTTTTCTTCCTGTTATGTTTTTAATCAAACATCCTGCCAACTCCATGTGACAAACCGTCATCTTCGGC
TACTTTTTCTCTGTCACAGAATGAAAATTTTTCTGTCATCTCTTCGTTATTAATGTTTGTAATTGACTGA
ATATCAACGCTTATTTGCAGCCTGAATGGCGAATGGG
[124 nt withheld, positions 6128-6251]
C
[91 nt withheld, positions 6253-6343]
A
[49 nt withheld, positions 6345-6393]
CCTTTGACGTTGGAGTCCACGTTCTT
[37 nt withheld, positions 6420-6456]
ACCCTATCTCGGTCTATTCTTTTGATTTATAAGGGATTTTGCCGATTTCGGCCTATTGGTTAAAAAATGA
GCTGATTTAACAAAAATTTAACGCGAATTTTAACAAAATATTAACGCTTACAATTTAGGTGGCACTTTTC
GGGGAAATGTGCGCGGAACCCCTATTTGTTTATTTTTCTAAATACATTCAAATATGTATCCGCTCATGAG
ACAATAACCCTGATAAATGCTTCAATAATATTGAAAAAGGAAGAGTATGAGTATTCAACATTTCCGTGTC
GCCCTTATTCCCTTTTTTGCGGCATTTTGCCTTCCTGTTTTTGCTCACCCAGAAACGCTGGTGAAAGTAA
AAGATGCTGAAGATCAGTTGGGTGCACGAGTGGGTTACATCGAACTGGATCTCAACAGCGGTAAGATCCT
TGAGAGTTTTCGCCCCGAAGAACGTTTTCCAATGATGAGCACTTTTAAAGTTCTGCTATGTGGCGCGGTA
TTATCCCGTATTGACGCCGGGCAAGAGCAACTCGGTCGCCGCATACACTATTCTCAGAATGACTTGGTTG
AGTACTCACCAGTCACAGAAAAGCATCTTACGGATGGCATGACAGTAAGAGAATTATGCAGTGCTGCCAT
AACCATGAGTGATAACACTGCGGCCAACTTACTTCTGACAACGATCGGAGGACCGAAGGAGCTAACCGCT
TTTTTGCACAACATGGGGGATCATGTAACTCGCCTTGATCGTTGGGAACCGGAGCTGAATGAAGCCATAC
CAAACGACGAGCGTGACACCACGATGCCTGTAGCAATGGCAACAACGTTGCGCAAACTATTAACTGGCGA
ACTACTTACTCTAGCTTCCCGGCAACAATTAATAGACTGGATGGAGGCGGATAAAGTTGCAGGACCACTT
CTGCGCTCGGCCCTTCCGGCTGGCTGGTTTATTGCTGATAAATCTGGAGCCGGTGAGCGTGGGTCTCGCG
GTATCATTGCAGCACTGGGGCCAGATGGTAAGCCCTCCCGTATCGTAGTTATCTACACGACGGGGAGTCA
GGCAACTATGGATGAACGAAATAGACAGATCGCTGAGATAGGTGCCTCACTGATTAAGCATTGGTAACTG
TCAGACCAAGTTTACTCATATATACTTTAGATTGATTTAAAACTTCATTTTTAATTTAAAAGGATCTAGG
TGAAGATCCTTTTTGATAATCTCATGACCAAAATCCCTTAACGTGAGTTTTCGTTCCACTGAGCGTCAGA
CCCCGTAGAAAAGATCAAAGGATCTTCTTGAGATCCTTTTTTTCTGCGCGTAATCTGCTGCTTGCAAACA
AAAAAACCACCGCTACCAGCGGTGGTTTGTTTGCCGGATCAAGAGCTACCAACTCTTTTTCCGAAGGTAA
CTGGCTTCAGCAGAGCGCAGATACCAAATACTGTTCTTCTAGTGTAGCCGTAGTTAGGCCACCACTTCAA
GAACTCTGTAGCACCGCCTACATACCTCGCTCTGCTAATCCTGTTACCAGTGGCTGCTGCCAGTGGCGAT
AAGTCGTGTCTTACCGGGTTGGACTCAAGACGATAGTTACCGGATAAGGCGCAGCGGTCGGGCTGAACGG
GGGGTTCGTGCACACAGCCCAGCTTGGAGCGAACGACCTACACCGAACTGAGATACCTACAGCGTGAGCT
ATGAGAAAGCGCCACGCTTCCCGAAGGGAGAAAGGCGGACAGGTATCCGGTAAGCGGCAGGGTCGGAACA
GGAGAGCGCACGAGGGAGCTTCCAGGGGGAAACGCCTGGTATCTTTATAGTCCTGTCGGGTTTCGCCACC
TCTGACTTGAGCGTCGATTTTTGTGATGCTCGTCAGGGGGGCGGAGCCTATGGAAAAACGCCAGCAACGC
GGCCTTTTTACGGTTCCTGGCCTTTTGCTGGCCTTTTGCTCACATGTTCTTTCCTGCGTTATCCCCTGAT
TCTGTGGATAACCGTATTACCGCCTTTGAGTGAGCTGATACCGCTCGCCGCAGCCGAACGACCGAGCGCA
GCGAGTCAGTGAGCGAGGAAGCGGAAGAGCGCCTGATGCGGTATTTTCTCCTTACGCATCTGTGCGGTAT
TTCACACCGCATAGACCAGCCGCGTAACCTGGCAAAATCGGTTACGGTTGAGTAATAAATGGATGCCCTG
CGTAAGCGGGTGTGGGCGGACAATAAAGTCTTAAACTGAACAAAATAGATCTAAACTATGACAATAAAGT
CTTAAACTAGACAGAATAGTTGTAAACTGAAATCAGTCCAGTTATGCTGTGAAAAAGCATACTGGACTTT
TGTTATGGCTAAAGCAAACTCTTCATTTTCTGAAGTGCAAATTGCCCGTCGTATTAAAGAGGGGCGTGGC
CAAGGGCATGGTAAAGACTATATTCGCGGCGTTGTGACAATTTACCGAACAACTCCGCGGCCGGGAAGCC
GATCTCGGCTTGAACGAATTGTTAGGTGGCGGTACTTGGGTCGATATCAAAGTGCATCACTTCTTCCCGT
ATGCCCAACTTTGTATAGAGAGCCACTGCGGGATCGTCACCGTAATCTGCTTGCACGTAGATCACATAAG
CACCAAGCGCGTTGGCCTCATGCTTGAGGAGATTGATGAGCGCGGTGGCAATGCCCTGCCTCCGGTGCTC
GCCGGAGACTGCGAGATCATAGATATAGATCTCACTACGCGGCTGCTCAAACTTGGGCAGAACGTAAGCC
GCGAGAGCGCCAACAACCGCTTCTTGGTCGAAGGCAGCAAGCGCGATGAATGTCTTACTACGGAGCAAGT
TCCCGAGGTAATCGGAGTCCGGCTGATGTTGGGAGTAGGTGGCTACGTCTCCGAACTCACGACCGAAAAG
ATCAAGAGCAGCCCGCATGGATTTGACTTGGTCAGGGCCGAGCCTACATGTGCGAATGATGCCCATACTT
GAGCCACCTAACTTTGTTTTAGGGCGACTGCCCTGCTGCGTAACATCGTTGCTGCTGCGTAACATCGTTG
CTGCTCCATAACATCAAACATCGACCCACGGCGTAACGCGCTTGCTGCTTGGATGCCCGAGGCATAGACT
GTACAAAAAAACAGTCATAACAAGCCATGAAAACCGCCACTGCGCCGTTACCACCGCTGCGTTCGGTCAA
GGTTCTGGACCAGTTGCGTGAGCGCATACGCTACTTGCATTACAGTTTACGAACCGAACAGGCTTATGTC
AACTGGGTTCGTGCCTTCATCCGTTTCCACGGTGTGCGTCACCCGGCAACCTTGGGCAGCAGCGAAGTCG
AGGCATTTCTGTCCTGGCTGGCGAACGAGCGCAAGGTTTCGGTCTCCACGCATCGTCAGGCATTGGCGGC
CTTGCTGTTCTTCTACGGCAAGGTGCTGTGCACGGATCTGCCCTGGCTTCAGGAGATCGGAAGACCTCGG
CCGTCGCGGCGCTTGCCGGTGGTGCTGACCCCGGATGAAGTGGTTCGCATCCTCGGTTTTCTGGAAGGCG
AGCATCGTTTGTTCGCCCAGGACTCTAGCTATAGTTCTAGTGGTTGGCTACGTATACTCCGGAATATTAA
TAG
Features (pLannotate 1.2.2; 21 found; start..end, strand, type, name):
      1..92      +  promoter       polyhedrin promoter: polh from Autographa californica; promoter for the baculovirus polyhedrin gene
    191..208     +  CDS            6xHis: 6xHis affinity tag
    218..931     +  CDS            SiriusGFP: enhanced GFP (EGFP) derivative that exhibits robust folding and enhanced photostability (Zhong et al., 2019) mammalian codon-optimized
    941..957     +  CDS            TEV site (fragment): tobacco etch virus (TEV) protease recognition and cleavage site
    965..989     +  protein_bind   attB1: mutant version of attB; recombination site for the Gateway® BP reaction BP Clonase™
    995..5395    +  CDS            RAD54L2: ARIP4_HUMAN - Also known as ARIP4, KIAA0809. Experimental evidence at protein level: Swiss-Prot protein existence level 1. DNA helicase that modulates androgen receptor (AR)-dependent transactivation in a promoter-dependent manner. Not able to remodel mononucleosomes in vitro (By similarity). From Homo sapiens (Human).
   5397..5421    -  protein_bind   attB2: mutant version of attB; recombination site for the Gateway® BP reaction BP Clonase™
   5429..5470    +  CDS            V5 tag: epitope tag from simian virus 5
   5510..5593    +  CDS            large T antigen (fragment): large T antigen from SV40 (simian virus 40)
   5616..5750    +  polyA_signal   SV40 poly(A) signal: SV40 polyadenylation signal
   5779..5944    -  mobile_element Tn7L: mini-Tn7 element (left end of the Tn7 transposon) Tn7
   6107..6123    +  CDS            lacZα (fragment): LacZα fragment of β-galactosidase; lacZ fragment
   6128..6582    +  rep_origin     f1 ori (sequence partly withheld): f1 bacteriophage origin of replication; arrow indicates direction of (+) strand synthesis
   6608..6712    +  promoter       AmpR promoter: bla
   6713..7573    +  CDS            AmpR: β-lactamase; bla; confers resistance to ampicillin, carbenicillin, and related antibiotics
   7744..8332    +  rep_origin     ori: high-copy-number ColE1/pMB1/pBR322/pUC origin of replication
   8518..8569    -  misc_feature   bom (fragment): basis of mobility region from pBR322
   8637..8861    -  mobile_element Tn7R: mini-Tn7 element (right end of the Tn7 transposon) Tn7
   8928..9461    -  CDS            GmR: gentamycin acetyltransferase; aacC1; confers resistance to gentamycin
   9650..9678    -  promoter       Pc promoter: intI1 (promoter lies within the coding sequence); class 1 integron promoter
   9656..10003   -  CDS            YPR2_ECOLX (fragment): Protein predicted: Swiss-Prot protein existence level 4. From Escherichia coli.
