[The description below was written by a language model from this plasmid's Addgene catalogue record and pLannotate feature annotations shown in this document.]
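Description:
pFastBac1-His-GFP-RAD54L2 is a 10,029-nt baculovirus donor (transfer) plasmid built on the pFastBac1 backbone for producing human RAD54L2 (also called ARIP4), a SNF2-family DNA helicase/ATPase, in insect cells. In E. coli it is maintained at high copy through a ColE1/pUC-type origin and selected with ampicillin via the β-lactamase gene; an f1 origin is also present.

The expression cassette is driven by the strong, very late polyhedrin promoter from Autographa californica nucleopolyhedrovirus. Downstream lies a 6xHis affinity tag, a GFP variant annotated as SiriusGFP (an EGFP derivative), and a partial match to a TEV protease site, followed by the RAD54L2 coding sequence and an SV40 polyadenylation signal. The tags allow affinity purification and fluorescence monitoring of expression, and the TEV element may permit tag removal, although it is annotated only as a fragment.

The open reading frame is flanked by attB1 and attB2 sites, which suggests the insert passed through Gateway recombination even though the catalogue lists restriction enzyme cloning with an unknown 5′ site. A V5 epitope sequence sits just after attB2. The record lists only the N-terminal His-GFP tag and does not say whether V5 is translated in frame with RAD54L2.

The cassette, together with a gentamicin resistance gene under the Pc promoter, lies between the Tn7L and Tn7R ends of a mini-Tn7 element. This arrangement is what allows site-specific transposition into a baculovirus shuttle bacmid in a suitable E. coli host, giving recombinant bacmid DNA that is used to generate virus for infecting insect cells. The associated work concerns the role of RAD54L2 in preserving genome integrity in response to topoisomerase 2 poisons, so the plasmid most likely serves to produce recombinant protein for biochemical study.
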