Addgene plasmid #247924: pFastBac1-His-GFP-RAD54L2
Purpose: Insect expression construct for N-terminal His-GFP-tagged RAD54L2
Depositing lab: Junjie Chen & Huimin Zhang. Depositing organization: University of Texas MD Anderson Cancer Center. Publication: RAD54L2-mediated DNA damage avoidance pathway specifically preserves genome integrity in response to topoisomerase 2 poisons. Zhang H, Xiong Y, Sun Y, Park JM, Su D, Feng X, Keast S, Tang M, Huang M, Wang C, Srivastava M, Yang C, Zhu D, Chen Z, Li S, Yin L, Pommier Y, Chen J. Sci Adv. 2023 Dec 8;9(49):eadi6681. doi: 10.1126/sciadv.adi6681. Epub 2023 Dec 6. PubMed 38055811.
Backbone
  Vector backbone: pFastBac1
  Vector type: Insect Expression
Growth in bacteria
  Bacterial resistance: Ampicillin, 100 μg/mL
  Growth temperature: 37°C
  Growth strain: DH5alpha
  Copy number: High Copy
Gene/Insert
  Gene/Insert name: RAD54L2
  Species: H. sapiens (human)
  Entrez Gene: RAD54L2 (a.k.a. ARIP4, HSPC325, SRISNF2L)
  Tag / fusion protein: His-GFP (N terminal on insert)
  Cloning method: Restriction Enzyme; 5′ cloning site unknown (unknown if destroyed)
Terms and licenses: Academic/Nonprofit Terms; Industry Terms: Not Available to Industry
How to cite: pFastBac1-His-GFP-RAD54L2 was a gift from Junjie Chen & Huimin Zhang (Addgene plasmid # 247924 ; http://n2t.net/addgene:247924 ; RRID:Addgene_247924)
